Addgene plasmid #175091: pET16better_H10_HRV3C_chitinase
Purpose: Expresses B. licheniformis chitinase with an N terminal 10X His tag and HRV-3C cleavage site in E. coli.
Depositing lab: Jay C Dunlap. Depositing organization: Dartmouth College and Medical School. Publication: Quantitative single molecule RNA-FISH and RNase-free cell wall digestion in Neurospora crassa. Bartholomai BM, Gladfelter AS, Loros JJ, Dunlap JC. Fungal Genet Biol. 2021 Aug 20;156:103615. doi: 10.1016/j.fgb.2021.103615. PubMed 34425213.
Backbone
  Vector backbone: pET-16b
  Backbone manufacturer: Novagen (EMD Millipore)
  Backbone size w/o insert (bp): 5651
  Total vector size (bp): 7442
  Modifications to backbone: Factor Xa cleavage site replaced by HRV-3C cleavage site
  Vector type: Bacterial Expression
Growth in bacteria
  Bacterial resistance: Ampicillin, 100 μg/mL
  Growth temperature: 37°C
  Growth strain: DH5alpha
  Copy number: Unknown
Gene/Insert
  Gene/Insert name: chitinase
  Species: B. licheniformis
  Insert size (bp): 1866
  Tag / fusion protein: 10X His, HRV-3C (N terminal on backbone)
Terms and licenses: Academic/Nonprofit Terms; Industry Terms: Not Available to Industry
How to cite: pET16better_H10_HRV3C_chitinase was a gift from Jay C Dunlap (Addgene plasmid # 175091 ; http://n2t.net/addgene:175091 ; RRID:Addgene_175091)
