[The description below was written by a language model from this plasmid's Addgene catalogue record and pLannotate feature annotations shown in this document.]
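Description:
pET16better_H10_HRV3C_chitinase is a bacterial expression plasmid of about 7.4 kb built on the Novagen pET-16b backbone and designed to produce recombinant Bacillus licheniformis chitinase in E. coli. It is propagated through a ColE1/pMB1-type origin accompanied by the pBR322 bom region and the rop gene, which generally holds such plasmids at a lower copy number (the record lists copy number as unknown). Selection is by ampicillin through the bla β-lactamase gene under its own promoter. Several tetracycline-resistance fragments and a tet promoter are also annotated; these are non-functional remnants of the pBR322 ancestry of the pET backbone rather than a usable marker.

The expression cassette follows the standard pET layout: a T7 promoter immediately followed by a lac operator, the T7 gene 10 ribosome binding site, the tagged open reading frame and a T7 terminator. A plasmid-borne lacI gene with its own promoter supplies repressor. Transcription therefore requires a host that provides T7 RNA polymerase and is induced with IPTG. The 1,866 bp chitinase insert is fused at its N terminus to a 10X His tag for metal-affinity purification. This is followed by an HRV-3C protease site, which replaces the Factor Xa site of the parental vector and allows the tag to be removed after purification. The automated annotation labels the histidine stretch as a fragment of a composite tag and matches the insert to the homologous Bacillus circulans chiA1; both are similarity hits rather than conflicts with the catalogue entry. The associated publication concerns single-molecule RNA-FISH and RNase-free cell wall digestion in Neurospora crassa, suggesting the purified enzyme is used to digest fungal cell walls.
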