Features (pLannotate 1.2.2; 19 found; start..end, strand, type, name):
     35..139     +  promoter       AmpR promoter: bla
    140..1000    +  CDS            AmpR: β-lactamase; bla; confers resistance to ampicillin, carbenicillin, and related antibiotics
   1171..1759    +  rep_origin     ori: high-copy-number ColE1/pMB1/pBR322/pUC origin of replication
   1945..2084    -  misc_feature   bom: basis of mobility region from pBR322
   2186..2377    -  CDS            rop: Rop protein, which maintains plasmids at low copy number; rop
   2394..2774    +  CDS            YPB1_ECOLX: Protein predicted: Swiss-Prot protein existence level 4. From Escherichia coli.
   3016..3640    -  CDS            TcR (fragment): tetracycline efflux protein; tet; confers resistance to tetracycline
   3655..3676    -  protein_bind   CAP binding site: CAP binding activates transcription in the presence of cAMP. E. coli catabolite activator protein
   3689..4771    -  CDS            lacI: lac repressor; lacI; The lac repressor binds to the lac operator to inhibit transcription in E. coli. This inhibition can be relieved by adding lactose or isopropyl-β-D-thiogalactopyranoside (IPTG).
   4772..4849    -  promoter       lacI promoter: lacI
   4857..5136    -  CDS            TcR (fragment): tetracycline efflux protein; tet; confers resistance to tetracycline
   5158..5176    +  promoter       T7 promoter: promoter for bacteriophage T7 RNA polymerase
   5177..5201    +  protein_bind   lac operator: The lac repressor binds to the lac operator to inhibit transcription in E. coli. This inhibition can be relieved by adding lactose or isopropyl-β-D-thiogalactopyranoside (IPTG). lac repressor encoded by lacI
   5216..5238    +  RBS            RBS: efficient ribosome binding site from bacteriophage T7 gene 10 (Olins and Rangwala, 1989)
   5251..5268    +  CDS            capTEV™ (fragment): composite tag for in vivo biotinylation, TEV protease cleavage, and 6xHis tagging
   5335..6942    +  CDS            chiA1 (fragment) (sequence withheld): CHIA1_BACCI - Experimental evidence at protein level: Swiss-Prot protein existence level 1. From Bacillus circulans.
   7111..7158    +  terminator     T7 terminator: transcription terminator for bacteriophage T7 RNA polymerase
   7181..7285    -  CDS            TcR (fragment): tetracycline efflux protein; tet; confers resistance to tetracycline
   7333..7361    -  promoter       tet promoter: E. coli promoter for tetracycline efflux protein gene
>Addgene plasmid #175091 | pET16better_H10_HRV3C_chitinase | addgene full sequence | sequence record 343510 | Addgene NGS Result
TTAGACGTCAGGTGGCACTTTTCGGGGAAATGTGCGCGGAACCCCTATTTGTTTATTTTTCTAAATACAT
TCAAATATGTATCCGCTCATGAGACAATAACCCTGATAAATGCTTCAATAATATTGAAAAAGGAAGAGTA
TGAGTATTCAACATTTCCGTGTCGCCCTTATTCCCTTTTTTGCGGCATTTTGCCTTCCTGTTTTTGCTCA
CCCAGAAACGCTGGTGAAAGTAAAAGATGCTGAAGATCAGTTGGGTGCACGAGTGGGTTACATCGAACTG
GATCTCAACAGCGGTAAGATCCTTGAGAGTTTTCGCCCCGAAGAACGTTTTCCAATGATGAGCACTTTTA
AAGTTCTGCTATGTGGCGCGGTATTATCCCGTGTTGACGCCGGGCAAGAGCAACTCGGTCGCCGCATACA
CTATTCTCAGAATGACTTGGTTGAGTACTCACCAGTCACAGAAAAGCATCTTACGGATGGCATGACAGTA
AGAGAATTATGCAGTGCTGCCATAACCATGAGTGATAACACTGCGGCCAACTTACTTCTGACAACGATCG
GAGGACCGAAGGAGCTAACCGCTTTTTTGCACAACATGGGGGATCATGTAACTCGCCTTGATCGTTGGGA
ACCGGAGCTGAATGAAGCCATACCAAACGACGAGCGTGACACCACGATGCCTGCAGCAATGGCAACAACG
TTGCGCAAACTATTAACTGGCGAACTACTTACTCTAGCTTCCCGGCAACAATTAATAGACTGGATGGAGG
CGGATAAAGTTGCAGGACCACTTCTGCGCTCGGCCCTTCCGGCTGGCTGGTTTATTGCTGATAAATCTGG
AGCCGGTGAGCGTGGGTCTCGCGGTATCATTGCAGCACTGGGGCCAGATGGTAAGCCCTCCCGTATCGTA
GTTATCTACACGACGGGGAGTCAGGCAACTATGGATGAACGAAATAGACAGATCGCTGAGATAGGTGCCT
CACTGATTAAGCATTGGTAACTGTCAGACCAAGTTTACTCATATATACTTTAGATTGATTTAAAACTTCA
TTTTTAATTTAAAAGGATCTAGGTGAAGATCCTTTTTGATAATCTCATGACCAAAATCCCTTAACGTGAG
TTTTCGTTCCACTGAGCGTCAGACCCCGTAGAAAAGATCAAAGGATCTTCTTGAGATCCTTTTTTTCTGC
GCGTAATCTGCTGCTTGCAAACAAAAAAACCACCGCTACCAGCGGTGGTTTGTTTGCCGGATCAAGAGCT
ACCAACTCTTTTTCCGAAGGTAACTGGCTTCAGCAGAGCGCAGATACCAAATACTGTCCTTCTAGTGTAG
CCGTAGTTAGGCCACCACTTCAAGAACTCTGTAGCACCGCCTACATACCTCGCTCTGCTAATCCTGTTAC
CAGTGGCTGCTGCCAGTGGCGATAAGTCGTGTCTTACCGGGTTGGACTCAAGACGATAGTTACCGGATAA
GGCGCAGCGGTCGGGCTGAACGGGGGGTTCGTGCACACAGCCCAGCTTGGAGCGAACGACCTACACCGAA
CTGAGATACCTACAGCGTGAGCTATGAGAAAGCGCCACGCTTCCCGAAGGGAGAAAGGCGGACAGGTATC
CGGTAAGCGGCAGGGTCGGAACAGGAGAGCGCACGAGGGAGCTTCCAGGGGGAAACGCCTGGTATCTTTA
TAGTCCTGTCGGGTTTCGCCACCTCTGACTTGAGCGTCGATTTTTGTGATGCTCGTCAGGGGGGCGGAGC
CTATGGAAAAACGCCAGCAACGCGGCCTTTTTACGGTTCCTGGCCTTTTGCTGGCCTTTTGCTCACATGT
TCTTTCCTGCGTTATCCCCTGATTCTGTGGATAACCGTATTACCGCCTTTGAGTGAGCTGATACCGCTCG
CCGCAGCCGAACGACCGAGCGCAGCGAGTCAGTGAGCGAGGAAGCGGAAGAGCGCCTGATGCGGTATTTT
CTCCTTACGCATCTGTGCGGTATTTCACACCGCAATGGTGCACTCTCAGTACAATCTGCTCTGATGCCGC
ATAGTTAAGCCAGTATACACTCCGCTATCGCTACGTGACTGGGTCATGGCTGCGCCCCGACACCCGCCAA
CACCCGCTGACGCGCCCTGACGGGCTTGTCTGCTCCCGGCATCCGCTTACAGACAAGCTGTGACCGTCTC
CGGGAGCTGCATGTGTCAGAGGTTTTCACCGTCATCACCGAAACGCGCGAGGCAGCTGCGGTAAAGCTCA
TCAGCGTGGTCGTGAAGCGATTCACAGATGTCTGCCTGTTCATCCGCGTCCAGCTCGTTGAGTTTCTCCA
GAAGCGTTAATGTCTGGCTTCTGATAAAGCGGGCCATGTTAAGGGCGGTTTTTTCCTGTTTGGTCACTGA
TGCCTCCGTGTAAGGGGGATTTCTGTTCATGGGGGTAATGATACCGATGAAACGAGAGAGGATGCTCACG
ATACGGGTTACTGATGATGAACATGCCCGGTTACTGGAACGTTGTGAGGGTAAACAACTGGCGGTATGGA
TGCGGCGGGACCAGAGAAAAATCACTCAGGGTCAATGCCAGCGCTTCGTTAATACAGATGTAGGTGTTCC
ACAGGGTAGCCAGCAGCATCCTGCGATGCAGATCCGGAACATAATGGTGCAGGGCGCTGACTTCCGCGTT
TCCAGACTTTACGAAACACGGAAACCGAAGACCATTCATGTTGTTGCTCAGGTCGCAGACGTTTTGCAGC
AGCAGTCGCTTCACGTTCGCTCGCGTATCGGTGATTCATTCTGCTAACCAGTAAGGCAACCCCGCCAGCC
TAGCCGGGTCCTCAACGACAGGAGCACGATCATGCGCACCCGTGGCCAGGACCCAACGCTGCCCGAGATG
CGCCGCGTGCGGCTGCTGGAGATGGCGGACGCGATGGATATGTTCTGCCAAGGGTTGGTTTGCGCATTCA
CAGTTCTCCGCAAGAATTGATTGGCTCCAATTCTTGGAGTGGTGAATCCGTTAGCGAGGTGCCGCCGGCT
TCCATTCAGGTCGAGGTGGCCCGGCTCCATGCACCGCGACGCAACGCGGGGAGGCAGACAAGGTATAGGG
CGGCGCCTACAATCCATGCCAACCCGTTCCATGTGCTCGCCGAGGCGGCATAAATCGCCGTGACGATCAG
CGGTCCAATGATCGAAGTTAGGCTGGTAAGAGCCGCGAGCGATCCTTGAAGCTGTCCCTGATGGTCGTCA
TCTACCTGCCTGGACAGCATGGCCTGCAACGCGGGCATCCCGATGCCGCCGGAAGCGAGAAGAATCATAA
TGGGGAAGGCCATCCAGCCTCGCGTCGCGAACGCCAGCAAGACGTAGCCCAGCGCGTCGGCCGCCATGCC
GGCGATAATGGCCTGCTTCTCGCCGAAACGTTTGGTGGCGGGACCAGTGACGAAGGCTTGAGCGAGGGCG
TGCAAGATTCCGAATACCGCAAGCGACAGGCCGATCATCGTCGCGCTCCAGCGAAAGCGGTCCTCGCCGA
AAATGACCCAGAGCGCTGCCGGCACCTGTCCTACGAGTTGCATGATAAAGAAGACAGTCATAAGTGCGGC
GACGATAGTCATGCCCCGCGCCCACCGGAAGGAGCTGACTGGGTTGAAGGCTCTCAAGGGCATCGGTCGA
GATCCCGGTGCCTAATGAGTGAGCTAACTTACATTAATTGCGTTGCGCTCACTGCCCGCTTTCCAGTCGG
GAAACCTGTCGTGCCAGCTGCATTAATGAATCGGCCAACGCGCGGGGAGAGGCGGTTTGCGTATTGGGCG
CCAGGGTGGTTTTTCTTTTCACCAGTGAGACGGGCAACAGCTGATTGCCCTTCACCGCCTGGCCCTGAGA
GAGTTGCAGCAAGCGGTCCACGCTGGTTTGCCCCAGCAGGCGAAAATCCTGTTTGATGGTGGTTAACGGC
GGGATATAACATGAGCTGTCTTCGGTATCGTCGTATCCCACTACCGAGATATCCGCACCAACGCGCAGCC
CGGACTCGGTAATGGCGCGCATTGCGCCCAGCGCCATCTGATCGTTGGCAACCAGCATCGCAGTGGGAAC
GATGCCCTCATTCAGCATTTGCATGGTTTGTTGAAAACCGGACATGGCACTCCAGTCGCCTTCCCGTTCC
GCTATCGGCTGAATTTGATTGCGAGTGAGATATTTATGCCAGCCAGCCAGACGCAGACGCGCCGAGACAG
AACTTAATGGGCCCGCTAACAGCGCGATTTGCTGGTGACCCAATGCGACCAGATGCTCCACGCCCAGTCG
CGTACCGTCTTCATGGGAGAAAATAATACTGTTGATGGGTGTCTGGTCAGAGACATCAAGAAATAACGCC
GGAACATTAGTGCAGGCAGCTTCCACAGCAATGGCATCCTGGTCATCCAGCGGATAGTTAATGATCAGCC
CACTGACGCGTTGCGCGAGAAGATTGTGCACCGCCGCTTTACAGGCTTCGACGCCGCTTCGTTCTACCAT
CGACACCACCACGCTGGCACCCAGTTGATCGGCGCGAGATTTAATCGCCGCGACAATTTGCGACGGCGCG
TGCAGGGCCAGACTGGAGGTGGCAACGCCAATCAGCAACGACTGTTTGCCCGCCAGTTGTTGTGCCACGC
GGTTGGGAATGTAATTCAGCTCCGCCATCGCCGCTTCCACTTTTTCCCGCGTTTTCGCAGAAACGTGGCT
GGCCTGGTTCACCACGCGGGAAACGGTCTGATAAGAGACACCGGCATACTCTGCGACATCGTATAACGTT
ACTGGTTTCACATTCACCACCCTGAATTGACTCTCTTCCGGGCGCTATCATGCCATACCGCGAAAGGTTT
TGCGCCATTCGATGGTGTCCGGGATCTCGACGCTCTCCCTTATGCGACTCCTGCATTAGGAAGCAGCCCA
GTAGTAGGTTGAGGCCGTTGAGCACCGCCGCCGCAAGGAATGGTGCATGCAAGGAGATGGCGCCCAACAG
TCCCCCGGCCACGGGGCCTGCCACCATACCCACGCCGAAACAAGCGCTCATGAGCCCGAAGTGGCGAGCC
CGATCTTCCCCATCGGTGATGTCGGCGATATAGGCGCCAGCAACCGCACCTGTGGCGCCGGTGATGCCGG
CCACGATGCGTCCGGCGTAGAGGATCGAGATCTCGATCCCGCGAAATTAATACGACTCACTATAGGGGAA
TTGTGAGCGGATAACAATTCCCCTCTAGAAATAATTTTGTTTAACTTTAAGAAGGAGATATACCATGGGC
CATCATCATCATCATCATCATCATCATCACAGCAGCGGCCATCTGGAAGTGCTGTTTCAGGGCCCG
[1791 nt withheld, positions 5317-7107]
TAACTAGCATAACCCCTTGGGGCCTCTAAACGGGTCTTGAGGGGTTTTTTGCTGAAAGGAGGAACTATAT
CCGGATATCCCGCAAGAGGCCCGGCAGTACCGGCATAACCAAGCCTATGCCTACAGCATCCAGGGTGACG
GTGCCGAGGATGACGATGAGCGCATTGTTAGATTTCATACACGGTGCCTGACTGCGTTAGCAATTTAACT
GTGATAAACTACCGCATTAAAGCTTATCGATGATAAGCTGTCAAACATGAGAATTCTTGAAGACGAAAGG
GCCTCGTGATACGCCTATTTTTATAGGTTAATGTCATGATAATAATGGTTTC
